>Addgene plasmid #14695 | pRK5 BARK1 minigene | addgene full sequence | sequence record 403456 | Addgene NGS Result
TTCGAGCTCGCCCGACATTGATTATTGACTAGTTATTAATAGTAATCAATTACGGGGTCATTAGTTCATA
GCCCATATATGGAGTTCCGCGTTACATAACTTACGGTAAATGGCCCGCCTGGCTGACCGCCCAACGACCC
CCGCCCATTGACGTCAATAATGACGTATGTTCCCATAGTAACGCCAATAGGGACTTTCCATTGACGTCAA
TGGGTGGAGTATTTACGGTAAACTGCCCACTTGGCAGTACATCAAGTGTATCATATGCCAAGTACGCCCC
CTATTGACGTCAATGACGGTAAATGGCCCGCCTGGCATTATGCCCAGTACATGACCTTATGGGACTTTCC
TACTTGGCAGTACATCTACGTATTAGTCATCGCTATTACCATGGTGATGCGGTTTTGGCAGTACATCAAT
GGGCGTGGATAGCGGTTTGACTCACGGGGATTTCCAAGTCTCCACCCCATTGACGTCAATGGGAGTTTGT
TTTGGCACCAAAATCAACGGGACTTTCCAAAATGTCGTAACAACTCCGCCCCATTGACGCAAATGGGCGG
TAGGCGTGTACGGTGGGAGGTCTATATAAGCAGAGCTCGTTTAGTGAACCGTCAGATCGCCTGGAGACGC
CATCCACGCTGTTTTGACCTCCATAGAAGACACCGGGACCGATCCAGCCTCCGCGGCCGGGAACGGTGCA
TTGGAACGCGGATTCCCCGTGCCAAGAGTGACGTAAGTACCGCCTATAGAGTCTATAGGCCCACCCCCTT
GGCTTCGTTAGAACGCGGCTACAATTAATACATAACCTTATGTATCATACACATACGATTTAGGTGACAC
TATAGAATAACATCCACTTTGCCTTTCTCTCCACAGGTGTCCACTCCCAGGTCCAACTGCACCTCGGTTC
TATCGATTGAATTCGCCGCCACCATGGGAATCAAGCTACTGGACAGTGACCAGGAGCTCTACCGCAACTT
CCCCCTGACCATCTCGGAGCGGTGGCAGCAGGAGGTAGCAGAGACTGTCTTTGACACCATCAATGCTGAG
ACGGACCGGCTGGAGGCCCGCAAGAAAACCAAAAACAAGCAGTTGGGCCACGAGGAAGACTACGCCCTGG
GCAAGGACTGCATCATGCATGGCTACATGTCCAAGATGGGCAACCCCTTCCTGACCCAGTGGCAGCGGCG
GTACTTCTACCTGTTCCCTAACCGGCTCGAGTGGCGGGGCGAGGGCGAGGCCCCGCAGAGCCTGCTGACC
ATGGAGGAGATCCAGTCGGTGGAGGAGACGCAGATCAAGGAGCGAAAGTGCCTCCTCCTCAAGATCCGAG
GTGGCAAGCAGTTTGTCCTGCAGTGCGATAGTGACCCAGAGCTGGTGCAGTGGAAGAAGGAGCTTCGAGA
CGCCTACCGCGAGGCCCAGCAGCTAGTGCAGCGGGTGCCCAAGATGAAGAACAAGCCGCGCTCGCCCGTC
GTGGAGCTGAGCAAGGTGCCACTGATCCAGCGCGGCAGTGCCAACGGCCTCTAATGATCAGCTCGCTTTC
TTGCTGTCCAATTTCTATTAAAGGTTCCTTTGTTCCCTAAGTCCAACTACTAAACTGGGGGATATTATGA
AGGGCCTTGAGCATCTGGATTCTGCCTAATAAAAAACATTTATTTTCATTGCATGATGTATTTAATCTAG
AGTCGACCTGCAGAAGCTTGGCCGCCATGGCCCAACTTGTTTATTGCAGCTTATAATGGTTACAAATAAA
GCAATAGCATCACAAATTTCACAAATAAAGCATTTTTTTCACTGCATTCTAGTTGTGGTTTGTCCAAACT
CATCAATGTATCTTATCATGTCTGGATCGGGAATTAATTCGGCGCAGCACCATGGCCTGAAATAACCTCT
GAAAGAGGAACTTGGTTAGGTACCTTCTGAGGCGGAAAGAACCAGCTGTGGAATGTGTGTCAGTTAGGGT
GTGGAAAGTCCCCAGGCTCCCCAGCAGGCAGAAGTATGCAAAGCATGCATCTCAATTAGTCAGCAACCAG
GTGTGGAAAGTCCCCAGGCTCCCCAGCAGGCAGAAGTATGCAAAGCATGCATCTCAATTAGTCAGCAACC
ATAGTCCCGCCCCTAACTCCGCCCATCCCGCCCCTAACTCCGCCCAGTTCCGCCCATTCTCCGCCCCATG
GCTGACTAATTTTTTTTATTTATGCAGAGGCCGAGGCCGCCTCGGCCTCTGAGCTATTCCAGAAGTAGTG
AGGAGGCTTTTTTGGAGGCCTAGGCTTTTGCAAAAAGCTGTTAACAGCTTGGCACTGGCCGTCGTTTTAC
AACGTCGTGACTGGGAAAACCCTGGCGTTACCCAACTTAATCGCCTTGCAGCACATCCCCCTTTCGCCAG
CTGGCGTAATAGCGAAGAGGCCCGCACCGATCGCCCTTCCCAACAGTTGCGCAGCCTGAATGGCGAATGG
CGCCTGATGCGGTATTTTCTCCTTACGCATCTGTGCGGTATTTCACACCGCATA
[142 nt withheld, positions 2505-2646]
C
[141 nt withheld, positions 2648-2788]
CCTTTGACGTTGGAGTCCACGTTCTTT
[37 nt withheld, positions 2816-2852]
ACCCTATCTCGGGCTATTCTTTTGATTTATAAGGGATTTTGCCGATTTCGGCCTATTGGTTAAAAAATGA
GCTGATTTAACAAAAATTTAACGCGAATTTTAACAAAATATTAACGTTTACAATTTTATGGTGCACTCTC
AGTACAATCTGCTCTGATGCCGCATAGTTAAGCCAGCCCCGACACCCGCCAACACCCGCTGACGCGCCCT
GACGGGCTTGTCTGCTCCCGGCATCCGCTTACAGACAAGCTGTGACCGTCTCCGGGAGCTGCATGTGTCA
GAGGTTTTCACCGTCATCACCGAAACGCGCGAGACGAAAGGGCCTCGTGATACGCCTATTTTTATAGGTT
AATGTCATGATAATAATGGTTTCTTAGACGTCAGGTGGCACTTTTCGGGGAAATGTGCGCGGAACCCCTA
TTTGTTTATTTTTCTAAATACATTCAAATATGTATCCGCTCATGAGACAATAACCCTGATAAATGCTTCA
ATAATATTGAAAAAGGAAGAGTATGAGTATTCAACATTTCCGTGTCGCCCTTATTCCCTTTTTTGCGGCA
TTTTGCCTTCCTGTTTTTGCTCACCCAGAAACGCTGGTGAAAGTAAAAGATGCTGAAGATCAGTTGGGTG
CACGAGTGGGTTACATCGAACTGGATCTCAACAGCGGTAAGATCCTTGAGAGTTTTCGCCCCGAAGAACG
TTTTCCAATGATGAGCACTTTTAAAGTTCTGCTATGTGGCGCGGTATTATCCCGTATTGACGCCGGGCAA
GAGCAACTCGGTCGCCGCATACACTATTCTCAGAATGACTTGGTTGAGTACTCACCAGTCACAGAAAAGC
ATCTTACGGATGGCATGACAGTAAGAGAATTATGCAGTGCTGCCATAACCATGAGTGATAACACTGCGGC
CAACTTACTTCTGACAACGATCGGAGGACCGAAGGAGCTAACCGCTTTTTTGCACAACATGGGGGATCAT
GTAACTCGCCTTGATCGTTGGGAACCGGAGCTGAATGAAGCCATACCAAACGACGAGCGTGACACCACGA
TGCCTGTAGCAATGGCAACAACGTTGCGCAAACTATTAACTGGCGAACTACTTACTCTAGCTTCCCGGCA
ACAATTAATAGACTGGATGGAGGCGGATAAAGTTGCAGGACCACTTCTGCGCTCGGCCCTTCCGGCTGGC
TGGTTTATTGCTGATAAATCTGGAGCCGGTGAGCGTGGGTCTCGCGGTATCATTGCAGCACTGGGGCCAG
ATGGTAAGCCCTCCCGTATCGTAGTTATCTACACGACGGGGAGTCAGGCAACTATGGATGAACGAAATAG
ACAGATCGCTGAGATAGGTGCCTCACTGATTAAGCATTGGTAACTGTCAGACCAAGTTTACTCATATATA
CTTTAGATTGATTTAAAACTTCATTTTTAATTTAAAAGGATCTAGGTGAAGATCCTTTTTGATAATCTCA
TGACCAAAATCCCTTAACGTGAGTTTTCGTTCCACTGAGCGTCAGACCCCGTAGAAAAGATCAAAGGATC
TTCTTGAGATCCTTTTTTTCTGCGCGTAATCTGCTGCTTGCAAACAAAAAAACCACCGCTACCAGCGGTG
GTTTGTTTGCCGGATCAAGAGCTACCAACTCTTTTTCCGAAGGTAACTGGCTTCAGCAGAGCGCAGATAC
CAAATACTGTTCTTCTAGTGTAGCCGTAGTTAGGCCACCACTTCAAGAACTCTGTAGCACCGCCTACATA
CCTCGCTCTGCTAATCCTGTTACCAGTGGCTGCTGCCAGTGGCGATAAGTCGTGTCTTACCGGGTTGGAC
TCAAGACGATAGTTACCGGATAAGGCGCAGCGGTCGGGCTGAACGGGGGGTTCGTGCACACAGCCCAGCT
TGGAGCGAACGACCTACACCGAACTGAGATACCTACAGCGTGAGCTATGAGAAAGCGCCACGCTTCCCGA
AGGGAGAAAGGCGGACAGGTATCCGGTAAGCGGCAGGGTCGGAACAGGAGAGCGCACGAGGGAGCTTCCA
GGGGGAAACGCCTGGTATCTTTATAGTCCTGTCGGGTTTCGCCACCTCTGACTTGAGCGTCGATTTTTGT
GATGCTCGTCAGGGGGGCGGAGCCTATGGAAAAACGCCAGCAACGCGGCCTTTTTACGGTTCCTGGCCTT
TTGCTGGCCTTTTGCTCACATGTTCTTTCCTGCGTTATCCCCTGATTCTGTGGATAACCGTATTACCGCC
TTTGAGTGAGCTGATACCGCTCGCCGCAGCCGAACGACCGAGCGCAGCGAGTCAGTGAGCGAGGAAGCGG
AAGAGCGCCCAATACGCAAACCGCCTCTCCCCGCGCGTTGGCCGATTCATTAATGCAGCTGGCACGACAG
GTTTCCCGACTGGAAAGCGGGCAGTGAGCGCAACGCAATTAATGTGAGTTAGCTCACTCATTAGGCACCC
CAGGCTTTACACTTTATGCTTCCGGCTCGTATGTTGTGTGGAATTGTGAGCGGATAACAATTTCACACAG
GAAACAGCTATGACATGATTACGAATTAA
Features (pLannotate 1.2.2; 22 found; start..end, strand, type, name):
     14..393     +  enhancer       CMV enhancer: human cytomegalovirus immediate early enhancer
    394..597     +  promoter       CMV promoter: human cytomegalovirus (CMV) immediate early promoter
    733..776     +  intron         CMV intron (fragment): modified intron A from human cytomegalovirus
    828..846     +  promoter       SP6 promoter: promoter for bacteriophage SP6 RNA polymerase
    850..887     +  CDS            IgH signal sequence (fragment): signal sequence from the mouse immunoglobulin heavy chain variable region
    931..1521    +  CDS            GRK2 (fragment): ARBK1_BOVIN - Also known as ADRBK1. Experimental evidence at protein level: Swiss-Prot protein existence level 1. Specifically phosphorylates the agonist-occupied form of the beta-adrenergic and closely related receptors, probably inducing a desensitization of them (By similarity). Key regulator of LPAR1 signaling (By similarity). Competes with RALA for binding to LPAR1 thus affecting the signaling properties of the receptor (By similarity). Desensitizes LPAR1 and LPAR2 in a phosphorylation-independent manner (By similarity). Positively regulates ciliary smoothened (SMO)- dependent Hedgehog (H
   1531..1675    +  polyA_signal   β-globin poly(A) (fragment): human β-globin polyadenylation signal
   1676..1693    +  misc_feature   MCS (fragment): pUC18/19 multiple cloning site
   1714..1848    +  polyA_signal   SV40 poly(A) signal: SV40 polyadenylation signal
   1917..2274    +  promoter       SV40 promoter: SV40 enhancer and early promoter
   2293..2447    +  CDS            lacZα (fragment): LacZα fragment of β-galactosidase; lacZ fragment
   2453..2504    -  misc_feature   bom (fragment): basis of mobility region from pBR322
   2523..2903    +  rep_origin     M13 ori (sequence partly withheld): M13 bacteriophage origin of replication; arrow indicates direction of (+) strand synthesis
   2979..3028    -  misc_feature   bom (fragment): basis of mobility region from pBR322
   3130..3165    -  CDS            rop (fragment): Rop protein, which maintains plasmids at low copy number; rop
   3260..3364    +  promoter       AmpR promoter: bla
   3365..4225    +  CDS            AmpR: β-lactamase; bla; confers resistance to ampicillin, carbenicillin, and related antibiotics
   4396..4984    +  rep_origin     ori: high-copy-number ColE1/pMB1/pBR322/pUC origin of replication
   5167..5259    +  CDS            lacI (fragment): lac repressor; lacI; The lac repressor binds to the lac operator to inhibit transcription in E. coli. This inhibition can be relieved by adding lactose or isopropyl-β-D-thiogalactopyranoside (IPTG).
   5272..5293    +  protein_bind   CAP binding site: CAP binding activates transcription in the presence of cAMP. E. coli catabolite activator protein
   5308..5338    +  promoter       lac promoter: promoter for the E. coli lac operon
   5346..5362    +  protein_bind   lac operator: The lac repressor binds to the lac operator to inhibit transcription in E. coli. This inhibition can be relieved by adding lactose or isopropyl-β-D-thiogalactopyranoside (IPTG). lac repressor encoded by lacI
