[The description below was written by a language model from this plasmid's Addgene catalogue record and pLannotate feature annotations shown in this document.]
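Description:
pRK5 BARK1 minigene is a mammalian expression plasmid built on the pRK5 backbone (about 5.4 kb in the sequenced record) that expresses only the carboxyl-terminal portion of bovine β-adrenergic receptor kinase 1 (BARK1/ADRBK1, now GRK2), residues Gly495 to Leu689. It is propagated in E. coli as a high-copy plasmid through a ColE1/pUC-type origin and selected with ampicillin via the β-lactamase gene. An M13 phage origin is also annotated, along with short remnants of lac, bom and rop sequences inherited from the parental vectors.

The minigene was generated by PCR with engineered ends and cloned between EcoRI and XbaI. A Kozak consensus and an added initiator methionine sit upstream of the GRK2 fragment, and a BclI site follows the stop codon. Transcription is driven by the human CMV immediate-early enhancer and promoter, followed by a fragment of a CMV intron. An SP6 promoter lies just upstream of the insert and serves as a sequencing primer site. Downstream, the coding region is joined to the human β-globin 3′ untranslated region and polyadenylation signal, an mRNA element rather than a protein tag despite its listing in the tag field. The backbone SV40 poly(A) signal follows, and then an SV40 enhancer/early promoter region. A short match to an immunoglobulin heavy-chain signal sequence is annotated upstream of the insert, but it is only a fragment and the record does not describe a secreted fusion.

According to the associated publication, cellular expression of this kinase carboxyl terminus attenuates Gβγ-mediated signalling. The construct is therefore used in transfected mammalian cells as an inhibitor to test whether a G protein-coupled receptor response depends on Gβγ subunits.
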