Addgene plasmid #14695: pRK5 BARK1 minigene
Depositing lab: Robert Lefkowitz. Publication: Cellular expression of the carboxyl terminus of a G protein-coupled receptor kinase attenuates G beta gamma-mediated signaling. Koch WJ, Hawes BE, Inglese J, Luttrell LM, Lefkowitz RJ. J Biol Chem. 1994 Feb 25. 269(8):6193-7. PubMed 8119963.
Backbone
  Vector backbone: pRK5
  Backbone size w/o insert (bp): 4700
  Vector type: Mammalian Expression
Growth in bacteria
  Bacterial resistance: Ampicillin, 100 μg/mL
  Growth temperature: 37°C
  Growth strain: DH5alpha
  Copy number: High Copy
Gene/Insert
  Gene/Insert name: BARK1 minigene (alt names: beta ARK1; beta adrenergic receptor kinase; ADRBK1)
  Species: B. taurus (bovine)
  Mutation: BARK1 amino acids 495-689
  Entrez Gene: GRK2 (a.k.a. ADRBK1)
  Tag / fusion protein: 3'UTR of human b-globin (C terminal on insert)
  Cloning method: Restriction Enzyme; 5′ cloning site EcoRI (not destroyed); 3′ cloning site XbaI (not destroyed)
  Sequencing primers: 5′ Sp6
Terms and licenses: Academic/Nonprofit Terms; Industry Terms: Not Available to Industry
Depositor comments: The cDNA encoding bovine BARK1 residues Gly495 to Leu689 was amplified using PCR to construct a minigene casette with newly engineered 5' and 3' ends (see Author's map). The 5' end contained an EcoRI site for subcloning, followed by the kozak sequence 5'-GCCGCCACCATGG-3'. A bclI site was inserted at the 3' end immediately following the stop codon. The final BARK1 minigene construct contains the 3'UTR of the human beta-globin gene and a polyadenylation signal.
How to cite: pRK5 BARK1 minigene was a gift from Robert Lefkowitz (Addgene plasmid # 14695 ; http://n2t.net/addgene:14695 ; RRID:Addgene_14695)
