>Addgene plasmid #14695 | pRK5 BARK1 minigene | addgene partial sequence | sequence record 21247 | SP6 5'-ATTTAGGTGACACTATAG-3'
CTCCCAGGTCCAACTGCACCTCGGTTCTATCGATTGAATTCGCCGCCACCATGGGAATCAAGCTACTGGA
CAGTGACCAGGAGCTCTACCGCAACTTCCCCCTGACCATCTCGGAGCGGTGGCAGCAGGAGGTAGCAGAG
ACTGTCTTTGACACCATCAATGCTGAGACGGACCGGCTGGAGGCCCGCAAGAAAACCAAAAACAAGCAGT
TGGGCCACGAGGAAGACTACGCCCTGGGCAAGGACTGCATCATGCATGGCTACATGTCCAAGATGGGCAA
CCCCTTCCTGACCCAGTGGCAGCGGCGGTACTTCTACCTGTTCCCTAACCGGCTCGAGTGGCGGGGCGAG
GGCGAGGCCCCGCAGAGCCTGCTGACCATGGAGGAGATCCAGTCGGTGGAGGAGACGCAGATCAAGGAGC
GAAAGTGCCTCCTCCTCAAGATCCGAGGTGGCAAGCAGTTTGTCCTGCAGTGCGATAGTGACCCAGAGCT
GGTGCAGTGGAAGAAGGAGCTTCGAGACGCCTACCGCGAGGCCCAGCAGCTAGTGCAGCGGGTGCCCAAG
ATGAAGAACAAGCCGCGCTCGCCCGTCGTGGAGCTGAGCAAGGTGCCACTGATCCAGCGCGGCAGTGCCA
ACGGCCTCTAATGATCAGCTCGCTTTCTTGCTGTCCAATTTCTATTAAAGGTTCCTTTGTTCCCTAAGTC
CAACTACTAAACTGGGGGATATTATGAAGGGCCTTGAGCATCTGGATTCTGCCTAATAAAA
